>Addgene plasmid #21239 | PKC gamma DN | addgene full sequence | sequence record 287543 | Addgene NGS Result
GACGGATCGGGAGATCTCCCGATCCCCTATGGTGCACTCTCAGTACAATCTGCTCTGATGCCGCATAGTT
AAGCCAGTATCTGCTCCCTGCTTGTGTGTTGGAGGTCGCTGAGTAGTGCGCGAGCAAAATTTAAGCTACA
ACAAGGCAAGGCTTGACCGACAATTGCATGAAGAATCTGCTTAGGGTTAGGCGTTTTGCGCTGCTTCGCG
ATGTACGGGCCAGATATACGCGTTGACATTGATTATTGACTAGTTATTAATAGTAATCAATTACGGGGTC
ATTAGTTCATAGCCCATATATGGAGTTCCGCGTTACATAACTTACGGTAAATGGCCCGCCTGGCTGACCG
CCCAACGACCCCCGCCCATTGACGTCAATAATGACGTATGTTCCCATAGTAACGCCAATAGGGACTTTCC
ATTGACGTCAATGGGTGGAGTATTTACGGTAAACTGCCCACTTGGCAGTACATCAAGTGTATCATATGCC
AAGTACGCCCCCTATTGACGTCAATGACGGTAAATGGCCCGCCTGGCATTATGCCCAGTACATGACCTTA
TGGGACTTTCCTACTTGGCAGTACATCTACGTATTAGTCATCGCTATTACCATGGTGATGCGGTTTTGGC
AGTACATCAATGGGCGTGGATAGCGGTTTGACTCACGGGGATTTCCAAGTCTCCACCCCATTGACGTCAA
TGGGAGTTTGTTTTGGCACCAAAATCAACGGGACTTTCCAAAATGTCGTAACAACTCCGCCCCATTGACG
CAAATGGGCGGTAGGCGTGTACGGTGGGAGGTCTATATAAGCAGAGCTCTCTGGCTAACTAGAGAACCCA
CTGCTTACTGGCTTATCGAAATTAATACGACTCACTATAGGGAGACCCAAGCTTGGTACCGAGCTCGGAT
CCTCGAGGCCACCATGGAATTCGCGGGTCTGGGCCCTGGCGGAGGCGACTCAGAGGGGGGACCCCGACCC
CTGTTTTGCAGAAAGGGGGCGCTGAGGCAGAAGGTGGTCCACGAGGTGAAGAGCCACAAGTTCACCGCTC
GTTTCTTCAAGCAGCCAACCTTCTGCAGTCACTGTACCGACTTCATCTGGGGCATTGGAAAGCAGGGCCT
GCAATGTCAAGTCTGTAGCTTTGTGGTTCACCGCCGATGCCACGAATTTGTGACCTTCGAGTGTCCAGGC
GCTGGAAAGGGCCCCCAGACGGACGACCCTCGCAACAAGCACAAGTTCCGTCTGCACAGCTACAGCAGTC
CCACCTTCTGCGACCACTGTGGCTCCCTCCTTTACGGGCTGGTGCACCAGGGCATGAAATGTTCCTGTTG
CGAGATGAATGTGCACCGGCGCTGTGTGCGCAGCGTGCCCTCCCTTTGCGGTGTGGACCACACAGAGCGC
CGTGGACGTCTGCAACTGGAAATCCGGGCTCCTACGTCGGATGAGATCCATATTACTGTTGGCGAGGCCC
GGAACCTCATTCCTATGGACCCCAATGGCCTGTCTGATCCCTACGTGAAACTGAAGCTGATCCCGGACCC
TCGGAACCTGACAAAACAGAAGACAAAGACCGTGAAAGCCACACTGAATCCCGTGTGGAACGAGACCTTC
GTGTTCAACCTGAAGCCAGGGGATGTAGAGCGCCGGCTCAGTGTGGAGGTGTGGGATTGGGATAGGACAT
CCCGAAATGACTTCATGGGTGCCATGTCCTTTGGTGTCTCAGAGCTACTCAAGGCCCCTGTGGATGGATG
GTACAAGTTACTGAACCAGGAGGAGGGCGAATATTACAATGTACCGGTGGCCGATGCTGACAACTGCAGC
CTCCTCCAGAAGTTTGAGGCCTGCAATTACCCCTTGGAATTGTATGAGAGAGTGCGGATGGGCCCCTCTT
CCTCCCCCATCCCTTCTCCATCCCCCAGTCCTACGGACTCCAAGCGATGCTTCTTTGGTGCCAGCCCAGG
ACGCCTGCATATCTCTGACTTCAGCTTCCTCATGGTTCTAGGGAAAGGCAGTTTTGGGAAGGTAATGCTG
GCAGAGCGCAGAGGCTCCGACGAACTCTATGCCATCAGGATACTGAAGAAAGACGTCATCGTCCAGGATG
ACGATGTAGACTGCACCCTCGTAGAGAAGCGTGTCCTGGCATTGGGAGGCCGAGGTCCTGGAGGCCGGCC
ACACTTTCTCACGCAGCTTCACTCCACCTTTCAGACTCCGGACCGCCTGTATTTTGTGATGGAGTATGTC
ACTGGGGGCGATTTAATGTACCACATCCAGCAACTGGGCAAGTTTAAGGAGCCTCATGCAGCATTCTACG
CTGCGGAAATCGCCATAGGCCTCTTCTTCCTTCACAACCAGGGCATCATCTACAGGGACCTCAAGTTGGA
TAATGTGATGCTGGATGCTGAAGGACACATCAAGATCACAGACTTTGGCATGTGTAAAGAGAATGTCTTC
CCTGGGTCCACAACCCGCACCTTCTGTGGCACCCCAGACTACATAGCACCTGAGATCATTGCCTATCAGC
CCTACGGGAAGTCTGTCGACTGGTGGTCTTTTGGGGTCCTGCTGTATGAGATGTTGGCAGGACAGCCACC
CTTTGATGGGGAAGATGAGGAGGAGTTGTTTCAAGCCATCATGGAACAAACTGTCACCTATCCCAAGTCA
CTTTCCCGGGAAGCTGTGGCCATCTGCAAAGGGTTCCTGACCAAGCACCCAGGAAAACGCCTGGGCTCAG
GGCCAGATGGGGAACCCACCATCCGGGCTCATGGCTTTTTCCGTTGGATCGATTGGGAGAGGTTGGAGAG
ACTGGAAATTGCACCTCCTTTCAGACCACGTCCGTGTGGCCGCAGTGGCGAAAACTTTGACAAGTTCTTC
ACGCGGGCAGCGCCAGCACTGACCCCGCCAGACCGCTTGGTTCTAGCCAGCATCGACCAAGCTGATTTCC
AGGGCTTTACTTATGTGAACCCGGACTTCGTGCACCCAGATGCCCGCAGCCCCACAAGCCCTGTGCCCGT
GCCTGTCATGGAATTCTATCCTTACGACGTGCCTGACTACGCCTAAGGATCCAATTCTGCAGATATCCAT
CACACTGGCGGCCGCTCGAGCATGCATCTAGAGGGCCCTATTCTATAGTGTCACCTAAATGCTAGAGCTC
GCTGATCAGCCTCGACTGTGCCTTCTAGTTGCCAGCCATCTGTTGTTTGCCCCTCCCCCGTGCCTTCCTT
GACCCTGGAAGGTGCCACTCCCACTGTCCTTTCCTAATAAAATGAGGAAATTGCATCGCATTGTCTGAGT
AGGTGTCATTCTATTCTGGGGGGTGGGGTGGGGCAGGACAGCAAGGGGGAGGATTGGGAAGACAATAGCA
GGCATGCTGGGGATGCGGTGGGCTCTATGGCTTCTGAGGCGGAAAGAACCAGCTGGGGCTCTAGGGGGTA
TCCCC
[124 nt withheld, positions 3436-3559]
C
[91 nt withheld, positions 3561-3651]
A
[49 nt withheld, positions 3653-3701]
CCTTTGACGTTGGAGTCCACGTTCTTT
[37 nt withheld, positions 3729-3765]
ACCCTATCTCGGTCTATTCTTTTGATTTATAAGGGATTTTGCCGATTTCGGCCTATTGGTTAAAAAATGA
GCTGATTTAACAAAAATTTAACGCGAATTAATTCTGTGGAATGTGTGTCAGTTAGGGTGTGGAAAGTCCC
CAGGCTCCCCAGCAGGCAGAAGTATGCAAAGCATGCATCTCAATTAGTCAGCAACCAGGTGTGGAAAGTC
CCCAGGCTCCCCAGCAGGCAGAAGTATGCAAAGCATGCATCTCAATTAGTCAGCAACCATAGTCCCGCCC
CTAACTCCGCCCATCCCGCCCCTAACTCCGCCCAGTTCCGCCCATTCTCCGCCCCATGGCTGACTAATTT
TTTTTATTTATGCAGAGGCCGAGGCCGCCTCTGCCTCTGAGCTATTCCAGAAGTAGTGAGGAGGCTTTTT
TGGAGGCCTAGGCTTTTGCAAAAAGCTCCCGGGAGCTTGTATATCCATTTTCGGATCTGATCAAGAGACA
GGATGAGGATCGTTTCGCATGATTGAACAAGATGGATTGCACGCAGGTTCTCCGGCCGCTTGGGTGGAGA
GGCTATTCGGCTATGACTGGGCACAACAGACAATCGGCTGCTCTGATGCCGCCGTGTTCCGGCTGTCAGC
GCAGGGGCGCCCGGTTCTTTTTGTCAAGACCGACCTGTCCGGTGCCCTGAATGAACTGCAGGACGAGGCA
GCGCGGCTATCGTGGCTGGCCACGACGGGCGTTCCTTGCGCAGCTGTGCTCGACGTTGTCACTGAAGCGG
GAAGGGACTGGCTGCTATTGGGCGAAGTGCCGGGGCAGGATCTCCTGTCATCTCACCTTGCTCCTGCCGA
GAAAGTATCCATCATGGCTGATGCAATGCGGCGGCTGCATACGCTTGATCCGGCTACCTGCCCATTCGAC
CACCAAGCGAAACATCGCATCGAGCGAGCACGTACTCGGATGGAAGCCGGTCTTGTCGATCAGGATGATC
TGGACGAAGAGCATCAGGGGCTCGCGCCAGCCGAACTGTTCGCCAGGCTCAAGGCGCGCATGCCCGACGG
CGAGGATCTCGTCGTGACCCATGGCGATGCCTGCTTGCCGAATATCATGGTGGAAAATGGCCGCTTTTCT
GGATTCATCGACTGTGGCCGGCTGGGTGTGGCGGACCGCTATCAGGACATAGCGTTGGCTACCCGTGATA
TTGCTGAAGAGCTTGGCGGCGAATGGGCTGACCGCTTCCTCGTGCTTTACGGTATCGCCGCTCCCGATTC
GCAGCGCATCGCCTTCTATCGCCTTCTTGACGAGTTCTTCTGAGCGGGACTCTGGGGTTCGAAATGACCG
ACCAAGCGACGCCCAACCTGCCATCACGAGATTTCGATTCCACCGCCGCCTTCTATGAAAGGTTGGGCTT
CGGAATCGTTTTCCGGGACGCCGGCTGGATGATCCTCCAGCGCGGGGATCTCATGCTGGAGTTCTTCGCC
CACCCCAACTTGTTTATTGCAGCTTATAATGGTTACAAATAAAGCAATAGCATCACAAATTTCACAAATA
AAGCATTTTTTTCACTGCATTCTAGTTGTGGTTTGTCCAAACTCATCAATGTATCTTATCATGTCTGTAT
ACCGTCGACCTCTAGCTAGAGCTTGGCGTAATCATGGTCATAGCTGTTTCCTGTGTGAAATTGTTATCCG
CTCACAATTCCACACAACATACGAGCCGGAAGCATAAAGTGTAAAGCCTGGGGTGCCTAATGAGTGAGCT
AACTCACATTAATTGCGTTGCGCTCACTGCCCGCTTTCCAGTCGGGAAACCTGTCGTGCCAGCTGCATTA
ATGAATCGGCCAACGCGCGGGGAGAGGCGGTTTGCGTATTGGGCGCTCTTCCGCTTCCTCGCTCACTGAC
TCGCTGCGCTCGGTCGTTCGGCTGCGGCGAGCGGTATCAGCTCACTCAAAGGCGGTAATACGGTTATCCA
CAGAATCAGGGGATAACGCAGGAAAGAACATGTGAGCAAAAGGCCAGCAAAAGGCCAGGAACCGTAAAAA
GGCCGCGTTGCTGGCGTTTTTCCATAGGCTCCGCCCCCCTGACGAGCATCACAAAAATCGACGCTCAAGT
CAGAGGTGGCGAAACCCGACAGGACTATAAAGATACCAGGCGTTTCCCCCTGGAAGCTCCCTCGTGCGCT
CTCCTGTTCCGACCCTGCCGCTTACCGGATACCTGTCCGCCTTTCTCCCTTCGGGAAGCGTGGCGCTTTC
TCATAGCTCACGCTGTAGGTATCTCAGTTCGGTGTAGGTCGTTCGCTCCAAGCTGGGCTGTGTGCACGAA
CCCCCCGTTCAGCCCGACCGCTGCGCCTTATCCGGTAACTATCGTCTTGAGTCCAACCCGGTAAGACACG
ACTTATCGCCACTGGCAGCAGCCACTGGTAACAGGATTAGCAGAGCGAGGTATGTAGGCGGTGCTACAGA
GTTCTTGAAGTGGTGGCCTAACTACGGCTACACTAGAAGAACAGTATTTGGTATCTGCGCTCTGCTGAAG
CCAGTTACCTTCGGAAAAAGAGTTGGTAGCTCTTGATCCGGCAAACAAACCACCGCTGGTAGCGGTGGTT
TTTTTGTTTGCAAGCAGCAGATTACGCGCAGAAAAAAAGGATCTCAAGAAGATCCTTTGATCTTTTCTAC
GGGGTCTGACGCTCAGTGGAACGAAAACTCACGTTAAGGGATTTTGGTCATGAGATTATCAAAAAGGATC
TTCACCTAGATCCTTTTAAATTAAAAATGAAGTTTTAAATCAATCTAAAGTATATATGAGTAAACTTGGT
CTGACAGTTACCAATGCTTAATCAGTGAGGCACCTATCTCAGCGATCTGTCTATTTCGTTCATCCATAGT
TGCCTGACTCCCCGTCGTGTAGATAACTACGATACGGGAGGGCTTACCATCTGGCCCCAGTGCTGCAATG
ATACCGCGAGACCCACGCTCACCGGCTCCAGATTTATCAGCAATAAACCAGCCAGCCGGAAGGGCCGAGC
GCAGAAGTGGTCCTGCAACTTTATCCGCCTCCATCCAGTCTATTAATTGTTGCCGGGAAGCTAGAGTAAG
TAGTTCGCCAGTTAATAGTTTGCGCAACGTTGTTGCCATTGCTACAGGCATCGTGGTGTCACGCTCGTCG
TTTGGTATGGCTTCATTCAGCTCCGGTTCCCAACGATCAAGGCGAGTTACATGATCCCCCATGTTGTGCA
AAAAAGCGGTTAGCTCCTTCGGTCCTCCGATCGTTGTCAGAAGTAAGTTGGCCGCAGTGTTATCACTCAT
GGTTATGGCAGCACTGCATAATTCTCTTACTGTCATGCCATCCGTAAGATGCTTTTCTGTGACTGGTGAG
TACTCAACCAAGTCATTCTGAGAATAGTGTATGCGGCGACCGAGTTGCTCTTGCCCGGCGTCAATACGGG
ATAATACCGCGCCACATAGCAGAACTTTAAAAGTGCTCATCATTGGAAAACGTTCTTCGGGGCGAAAACT
CTCAAGGATCTTACCGCTGTTGAGATCCAGTTCGATGTAACCCACTCGTGCACCCAACTGATCTTCAGCA
TCTTTTACTTTCACCAGCGTTTCTGGGTGAGCAAAAACAGGAAGGCAAAATGCCGCAAAAAAGGGAATAA
GGGCGACACGGAAATGTTGAATACTCATACTCTTCCTTTTTCAATATTATTGAAGCATTTATCAGGGTTA
TTGTCTCATGAGCGGATACATATTTGAATGTATTTAGAAAAATAAACAAATAGGGGTTCCGCGCACATTT
CCCCGAAAAGTGCCACCTGACGTC
Features (pLannotate 1.2.2; 21 found; start..end, strand, type, name):
     28..80      -  misc_feature   bom (fragment): basis of mobility region from pBR322
    235..614     +  enhancer       CMV enhancer: human cytomegalovirus immediate early enhancer
    615..818     +  promoter       CMV promoter: human cytomegalovirus (CMV) immediate early promoter
    814..847     +  LTR            5' LTR (truncated) (fragment): truncated 5' long terminal repeat (LTR) from HIV-1
    863..881     +  promoter       T7 promoter: promoter for bacteriophage T7 RNA polymerase
    933..3020    +  CDS            Prkcg: KPCG_MOUSE - Also known as Pkcc, Pkcg, Prkcc. Experimental evidence at protein level: Swiss-Prot protein existence level 1. Calcium-activated, phospholipid- and diacylglycerol (DAG)- dependent serine/threonine-protein kinase that plays diverse roles in neuronal cells and eye tissues, such as regulation of the neuronal receptors GRIA4/GLUR4 and GRIN1/NMDAR1, modulation of receptors and neuronal functions related to sensitivity to opiates, pain and alcohol, mediation of synaptic function and cell survival after ischemia, and inhibition of gap junction activity after oxidative stress. Binds and p
   3122..3140    -  promoter       SP6 promoter: promoter for bacteriophage SP6 RNA polymerase
   3166..3390    +  polyA_signal   bGH poly(A) signal: bovine growth hormone polyadenylation signal
   3394..3415    +  promoter       SV40 promoter (fragment): SV40 enhancer and early promoter
   3436..3864    +  rep_origin     f1 ori (sequence partly withheld): f1 bacteriophage origin of replication; arrow indicates direction of (+) strand synthesis
   3878..4207    +  promoter       SV40 promoter: SV40 enhancer and early promoter
   4274..5065    +  CDS            neo: KKA2_KLEPN - Also known as kan, nptII. Experimental evidence at protein level: Swiss-Prot protein existence level 1. Resistance to kanamycin, neomycin, paromomycin, ribostamycin, butirosin and gentamicin B. From Klebsiella pneumoniae.
   5089..5247    +  CDS            ble (fragment): BLE_KLEPN - Experimental evidence at protein level: Swiss-Prot protein existence level 1. Binding protein with a strong affinity to the bleomycin family of antibiotics. Binds to CL990; an antimitotic-antibiotic compound. From Klebsiella pneumoniae.
   5242..5363    +  polyA_signal   SV40 poly(A) signal: SV40 polyadenylation signal
   5436..5452    -  protein_bind   lac operator: The lac repressor binds to the lac operator to inhibit transcription in E. coli. This inhibition can be relieved by adding lactose or isopropyl-β-D-thiogalactopyranoside (IPTG). lac repressor encoded by lacI
   5460..5490    -  promoter       lac promoter: promoter for the E. coli lac operon
   5505..5526    -  protein_bind   CAP binding site: CAP binding activates transcription in the presence of cAMP. E. coli catabolite activator protein
   5539..5631    -  CDS            lacI (fragment): lac repressor; lacI; The lac repressor binds to the lac operator to inhibit transcription in E. coli. This inhibition can be relieved by adding lactose or isopropyl-β-D-thiogalactopyranoside (IPTG).
   5814..6402    -  rep_origin     ori: high-copy-number ColE1/pMB1/pBR322/pUC origin of replication
   6573..7433    -  CDS            AmpR: β-lactamase; bla; confers resistance to ampicillin, carbenicillin, and related antibiotics
   7434..7538    -  promoter       AmpR promoter: bla
