[The description below was written by a language model from this plasmid's Addgene catalogue record and pLannotate feature annotations shown in this document.]
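Description:
PKC gamma DN is a mammalian expression plasmid built on the pHACE backbone (about 5.4 kb without insert; the sequenced record is 7,569 nt). It carries the mouse protein kinase C gamma coding sequence (Prkcg, 2,088 bp) with a K380R substitution. As the "DN" in the name indicates, the mutant is intended to act as a dominant-negative form; a lysine-to-arginine change at this position is the type of mutation generally used to disable ATP binding in a kinase's catalytic domain. The insert was cloned between two retained EcoRI sites. According to the catalogue entry it is fused in frame to a C-terminal HA epitope tag supplied by the backbone, although the feature table does not annotate the tag separately.

Expression in mammalian cells is driven by the human CMV immediate-early enhancer and promoter and terminated by the bovine growth hormone polyadenylation signal. T7 and SP6 promoters flank the insert and serve as sequencing primer sites. A separate SV40 early promoter–neo–SV40 poly(A) cassette confers G418 resistance for selecting stable transfectants. In E. coli the plasmid is maintained by a high-copy ColE1/pUC-type origin and selected with ampicillin through the bla gene, and an f1 origin is also present. Several short annotated fragments (HIV-1 LTR, ble, lacI, bom and lac promoter/operator pieces) appear to be backbone remnants or partial matches rather than functional elements.

The associated publication examined the roles of individual PKC isoforms in the transcriptional control of cyclin D1 and related genes. This fits use of the construct to interfere with PKC gamma signalling in transfected cells, with the HA tag allowing detection of the expressed protein.
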