Addgene plasmid #21239: PKC gamma DN
Depositing lab: Bernard Weinstein. Depositing organization: Columbia University. Publication: Roles of specific isoforms of protein kinase C in the transcriptional control of cyclin D1 and related genes. Soh JW, Weinstein IB. J Biol Chem. 2003 Sep 5. 278(36):34709-16. 10.1074/jbc.M302016200 PubMed 12794082.
Backbone
  Vector backbone: pHACE
  Backbone size w/o insert (bp): 5400
  Vector type: Mammalian Expression
  Selectable markers: Neomycin (select with G418)
Growth in bacteria
  Bacterial resistance: Ampicillin, 100 μg/mL
  Growth temperature: 37°C
  Growth strain: DH5alpha
  Copy number: High Copy
Gene/Insert
  Gene/Insert name: PKC gamma (alt name: protein kinase C, gamma)
  Species: M. musculus (mouse)
  Insert size (bp): 2088
  Mutation: K380R
  Entrez Gene: Prkcg (a.k.a. PKCgamma, Pkcc, Prkcc)
  Tag / fusion protein: HA (C terminal on backbone)
  Cloning method: Restriction Enzyme; 5′ cloning site EcoRI (not destroyed); 3′ cloning site EcoRI (not destroyed)
  Sequencing primers: 5′ T7; 3′ SP6
Resource information
  A portion of this plasmid was derived from a plasmid made by: Dr. R.M. Bell
Terms and licenses: Academic/Nonprofit Terms; Industry Terms: Not Available to Industry
How to cite: PKC gamma DN was a gift from Bernard Weinstein (Addgene plasmid # 21239 ; http://n2t.net/addgene:21239 ; RRID:Addgene_21239)
