>Addgene plasmid #21239 | PKC gamma DN | addgene partial sequence | sequence record 27040 | 21239 with SP6
GTGATGGATATCTGCAGAATTGGATCCTTAGGCGTAGTCAGGCACGTCGTAAGGATAGAATTCCATGACA
GGCACGGGCACAGGGCTTGTGGGGCTGCGGGCATCTGGGTGCACGAAGTCCGGGTTCACATAAGTAAAGC
CCTGGAAATCAGCTTGGTCGATGCTGGCTAGAACCAAGCGGTCTGGCGGGGTCAGTGCTGGCGCTGCCCG
CGTGAAGAACTTGTCAAAGTTTTCGCCACTGCGGCCACACGGACGTGGTCTGAAAGGAGGTGCAATTTCC
AGTCTCTCCAACCTCTCCCAATCGATCCAACGGAAAAAGCCATGAGCCCGGATGGTGGGTTCCCCATCTG
GCCCTGAGCCCAGGCGTTTTCCTGGGTGCTTGGTCAGGAACCCTTTGCAGATGGCCACAGCTTCCCGGGA
AAGTGACTTGGGATAGGTGACAGTTTGTTCCATGATGGCTTGAAACAACTCCTCCTCATCTTCCCCATCA
AAGGGTGGCTGTCCTGCCAACATCTCATACAGCAGGACCCCAAAAGACCACCAGTCGACAGACTTCCCGT
AGGGCTGATAGGCAATGATCTCAGGTGCTATGTAGTCTGGGGTGCCACAGAAGGTGCGGGTTGTGGACCC
AGGGAAGACATTCTCTTTACACATGCCAAAGTCTGTGATCTTGATGTGTCCTTCAGCATCCAGCATC
